>Addgene plasmid #164245 | pQCXIP GFP-TREX1 | addgene full sequence | sequence record 329188 | Addgene NGS Result
GACATTGATTATTGACTAGTTATTAATAGTAATCAATTACGGGGTCATTAGTTCATAGCCCATATATGGA
GTTCCGCGTTACATAACTTACGGTAAATGGCCCGCCTGGCTGACCGCCCAACGACCCCCGCCCATTGACG
TCAATAATGACGTATGTTCCCATAGTAACGCCAATAGGGACTTTCCATTGACGTCAATGGGTGGAGTATT
TACGGTAAACTGCCCACTTGGCAGTACATCAAGTGTATCATATGCCAAGTACGCCCCCTATTGACGTCAA
TGACGGTAAATGGCCCGCCTGGCATTATGCCCAGTACATGACCTTATGGGACTTTCCTACTTGGCAGTAC
ATCTACGTATTAGTCATCGCTATTACCATGGTGATGCGGTTTTGGCAGTACATCAATGGGCGTGGATAGC
GGTTTGACTCACGGGGATTTCCAAGTCTCCACCCCATTGACGTCAATGGGAGTTTGTTTTGGCACCAAAA
TCAACGGGACTTTCCAAAATGTCGTAACAACTCCGCCCCATTGACGCAAATGGGCGGTAGGCGTGTACGG
TGGGAGGTCTATATAAGCAGAGCTCAATAAAAGAGCCCACAACCCCTCACTCGGCGCGCCAGTCTTCCGA
TAGACTGCGTCGCCCGGGTACCCGTATTCCCAATAAAGCCTCTTGCTGTTTGCATCCGAATCGTGGTCTC
GCTGTTCCTTGGGAGGGTCTCCTCTGAGTGATTGACTACCCACGACGGGGGTCTTTCATTTGGGGGCTCG
TCCGGGATTTGGAGACCCCTGCCCAGGGACCACCGACCCACCACCGGGAGGTAAGCTGGCCAGCAACTTA
TCTGTGTCTGTCCGATTGTCTAGTGTCTATGTTTGATGTTATGCGCCTGCGTCTGTACTAGTTAGCTAAC
TAGCTCTGTATCTGGCGGACCCGTGGTGGAACTGACGAGTTCTGAACACCCGGCCGCAACCCTGGGAGAC
GTCCCAGGGACTTTGGGGGCCGTTTTTGTGGCCCGACCTGAGGAAGGGAGTCGATGTGGAATCCGACCCC
GTCAGGATATGTGGTTCTGGTAGGAGACGAGAACCTAAAACAGTTCCCGCCTCCGTCTGAATTTTTGCTT
TCGGTTTGGAACCGAAGCCGCGCGTCTTGTCTGCTGCAGCGCTGCAGCATCGTTCTGTGTTGTCTCTGTC
TGACTGTGTTTCTGTATTTGTCTGAAAATTAGGGCCAGACTGTTACCACTCCCTTAAGTTTGACCTTAGG
TCACTGGAAAGATGTCGAGCGGATCGCTCACAACCAGTCGGTAGATGTCAAGAAGAGACGTTGGGTTACC
TTCTGCTCTGCAGAATGGCCAACCTTTAACGTCGGATGGCCGCGAGACGGCACCTTTAACCGAGACCTCA
TCACCCAGGTTAAGATCAAGGTCTTTTCACCTGGCCCGCATGGACACCCAGACCAGGTCCCCTACATCGT
GACCTGGGAAGCCTTGGCTTTTGACCCCCCTCCCTGGGTCAAGCCCTTTGTACACCCTAAGCCTCCGCCT
CCTCTTCCTCCATCCGCCCCGTCTCTCCCCCTTGAACCTCCTCGTTCGACCCCGCCTCGATCCTCCCTTT
ATCCAGCCCTCACTCCTTCTCTAGGCGCCGGAATTGAAGATCTGGGGGATCGATCCTCTAGAGTCCGTTA
CATAACTTACGGTAAATGGCCCGCCTGGCTGACCGCCCAACGACCCCCGCCCATTGACGTCAATAATGAC
GTATGTTCCCATAGTAACGCCAATAGGGACTTTCCATTGACGTCAATGGGTGGAGTATTTACGGTAAACT
GCCCACTTGGCAGTACATCAAGTGTATCATATGCCAAGTACGCCCCCTATTGACGTCAATGACGGTAAAT
GGCCCGCCTGGCATTATGCCCAGTACATGACCTTATGGGACTTTCCTACTTGGCAGTACATCTACGTATT
AGTCATCGCTATTACCATGGTGATGCGGTTTTGGCAGTACATCAATGGGCGTGGATAGCGGTTTGACTCA
CGGGGATTTCCAAGTCTCCACCCCATTGACGTCAATGGGAGTTTGTTTTGGCACCAAAATCAACGGGACT
TTCCAAAATGTCGTAACAACTCCGCCCCATTGACGCAAATGGGCGGTAGGCGTGTACGGTGGGAGGTCTA
TATAAGCAGAGCTCGTTTAGTGAACCGTCAGATCGCCTGGAGACGCCATCCACGCTGTTTTGACCTCCAT
AGAAGACACCGGGACCGATCCAGCCTCCGCGGCCGGGAACGGTGCATTGGAACGGACCTGCAGGAATTGA
TCCGCGGCCGCATGGTGAGCAAGGGCGAGGAGCTGTTCACCGGGGTGGTGCCCATCCTGGTCGAGCTGGA
CGGCGACGTAAACGGCCACAAGTTCAGCGTGTCCGGCGAGGGCGAGGGCGATGCCACCTACGGCAAGCTG
ACCCTGAAGTTCATCTGCACCACCGGCAAGCTGCCCGTGCCCTGGCCCACCCTCGTGACCACCCTGACCT
ACGGCGTGCAGTGCTTCAGCCGCTACCCCGACCACATGAAGCAGCACGACTTCTTCAAGTCCGCCATGCC
CGAAGGCTACGTCCAGGAGCGCACCATCTTCTTCAAGGACGACGGCAACTACAAGACCCGCGCCGAGGTG
AAGTTCGAGGGCGACACCCTGGTGAACCGCATCGAGCTGAAGGGCATCGACTTCAAGGAGGACGGCAACA
TCCTGGGGCACAAGCTGGAGTACAACTACAACAGCCACAACGTCTATATCATGGCCGACAAGCAGAAGAA
CGGCATCAAGGTGAACTTCAAGATCCGCCACAACATCGAGGACGGCAGCGTGCAGCTCGCCGACCACTAC
CAGCAGAACACCCCCATCGGCGACGGCCCCGTGCTGCTGCCCGACAACCACTACCTGAGCACCCAGTCCG
CCCTGAGCAAAGACCCCAACGAGAAGCGCGATCACATGGTCCTGCTGGAGTTCGTGACCGCCGCCGGGAT
CACTCTCGGCATGGACGAGCTGTACAAGACCGGATCAACAAGTTTGTACAAAAAAGCAGGCTGGGGCTCG
CAGGCCCTGCCCCCGGGGCCCATGCAGACCCTCATCTTTTTCGACATGGAGGCCACTGGCTTGCCCTTCT
CCCAGCCCAAGGTCACGGAGCTGTGCCTGCTGGCTGTCCACAGATGTGCCCTGGAGAGCCCCCCCACCTC
TCAGGGGCCACCTCCCACAGTTCCTCCACCACCGCGTGTGGTAGACAAGCTCTCCCTGTGTGTGGCTCCG
GGGAAGGCCTGCAGCCCTGCAGCCAGCGAGATCACAGGTCTGAGCACAGCTGTGCTGGCAGCGCATGGGC
GTCAATGTTTTGATGACAACCTGGCCAACCTGCTCCTAGCCTTCCTGCGGCGCCAGCCACAGCCCTGGTG
CCTGGTGGCACACAATGGTGACCGCTACGACTTCCCCCTGCTCCAAGCAGAGCTGGCTATGCTGGGCCTC
ACCAGTGCTCTGGATGGTGCCTTCTGTGTGGATAGCATCACTGCGCTGAAGGCCCTGGAGCGAGCAAGCA
GCCCCTCAGAACACGGCCCAAGGAAGAGCTATAGCCTAGGCAGCATCTACACTCGCCTGTATGGGCAGTC
CCCTCCAGACTCGCACACGGCTGAGGGTGATGTCCTGGCCCTGCTCAGCATCTGTCAGTGGAGACCACAG
GCCCTGCTGCGGTGGGTGGATGCTCACGCCAGGCCTTTCGGCACCATCAGGCCCATGTATGGGGTCACAG
CCTCTGCTAGGACCAAGCCAAGACCATCTGCTGTCACAACCACTGCACACCTGGCCACAACCAGGAACAC
TAGTCCCAGCCTTGGAGAGAGCAGGGGTACCAAGGATCTTCCTCCAGTGAAGGACCCTGGAGCCCTATCC
AGGGAGGGGCTGCTGGCCCCACTGGGTCTGCTGGCCATCCTGACCTTGGCAGTAGCCACACTGTATGGAC
TATCCCTGGCCACACCTGGGGAGTAGACCCAGCTTTCTTGTACAAAGTGGTTGATCCGGTAGGCCTCGTA
CGCTTAATTAACGSCCCCCCCCCTAACGTTACTGGCCGAAGCCGCTTGGAATAAGGCCGGTGTGCGTTTG
TCTATATGTTATTTTCCACCATATTGCCGTCTTTTGGCAATGTGAGGGCCCGGAAACCTGGCCCTGTCTT
CTTGACGAGCATTCCTAGGGGTCTTTCCCCTCTCGCCAAAGGAATGCAAGGTCTGTTGAATGTCGTGAAG
GAAGCAGTTCCTCTGGAAGCTTCTTGAAGACAAACAACGTCTGTAGCGACCCTTTGCAGGCAGCGGAACC
CCCCACCTGGCGACAGGTGCCTCTGCGGCCAAAAGCCACGTGTATAAGATACACCTGCAAAGGCGGCACA
ACCCCAGTGCCACGTTGTGAGTTGGATAGTTGTGGAAAGAGTCAAATGGCTCTCCTCAAGCGTATTCAAC
AAGGGGCTGAAGGATGCCCAGAAGGTACCCCATTGTATGGGATCTGATCTGGGGCCTCGGTGCACATGCT
TTACATGTGTTTAGTCGAGGTTAAAAAAACGTCTAGGCCCCCCGAACCACGGGGACGTGGTTTTCCTTTG
AAAAACACGATGATAAGCTTGCCACAACCCACAAGGAGACGACCTTCCATGACCGAGTACAAGCCCACGG
TGCGCCTCGCCACCCGCGACGACGTCCCCCGGGCCGTACGCACCCTCGCCGCCGCGTTCGCCGACTACCC
CGCCACGCGCCACACCGTCGACCCGGACCGCCACATCGAGCGGGTCACCGAGCTGCAAGAACTCTTCCTC
ACGCGCGTCGGGCTCGACATCGGCAAGGTGTGGGTCGCGGACGACGGCGCCGCGGTGGCGGTCTGGACCA
CGCCGGAGAGCGTCGAAGCGGGGGCGGTGTTCGCCGAGATCGGCCCGCGCATGGCCGAGTTGAGCGGTTC
CCGGCTGGCCGCGCAGCAACAGATGGAAGGCCTCCTGGCGCCGCACCGGCCCAAGGAGCCCGCGTGGTTC
CTGGCCACCGTCGGCGTCTCGCCCGACCACCAGGGCAAGGGTCTGGGCAGCGCCGTCGTGCTCCCCGGAG
TGGAGGCGGCCGAGCGCGCCGGGGTGCCCGCCTTCCTGGAGACCTCCGCGCCCCGCAACCTCCCCTTCTA
CGAGCGGCTCGGCTTCACCGTCACCGCCGACGTCGAGGTGCCCGAAGGACCGCGCACCTGGTGCATGACC
CGCAAGCCCGGTGCCTGACGCCCGCCCCACGACCCGCAGCGCCCGACCGAAAGGAGCGCACGACCCCATG
GCTCCGACCGAAGCCACCCGGGGCGGCCCCGCCGACCCCGCACCCGCCCCCGAGGCCCACCGACTCTAGT
CGAGGGCTGCAGCGCTGCAGAGGCCGAGTGCAGAACTGCTCCAAAGGGACCTCAAGGCTTTCCGAGGGAC
ACTAGGCTGACTCCATCGAGCCAGTGTAGAGATAAGCTTATCGATTAGTCCAATTTGTTAAAGACAGGAT
ATCAGTGGTCCAGGCTCTAGTTTTGACTCAACAATATCACCAGCTGAAGCCTATAGAGTACGAGCCATAG
ATAAAATAAAAGATTTTATTTAGTCTCCAGAAAAAGGGGGGAATGAAAGACCCCACCTGTAGGTTTGGCA
AGCTAGCTTAAGTAACGCCATTTTGCAAGGCATGGAAAAATACATAACTGAGAATAGAGAAGTTCAGATC
AAGGTCAGGAACAGATGGAACAGGGTCGACCCTAGAGAACCATCAGATGTTTCCAGGGTGCCCCAAGGAC
CTGAAATGACCCTGTGCCTTATTTGAACTAACCAATCAGTTCGCTTCTCGCTTCTGTTCGCGCGCTTCTG
CTCCCCGAGCTCAATAAAAGAGCCCACAACCCCTCACTCGGGGCGCCAGTCCTCCGATTGACTGAGTCGC
CCGGGTACCCGTGTATCCAATAAACCCTCTTGCAGTTGCATCCGACTTGTGGTCTCGCTGTTCCTTGGGA
GGGTCTCCTCTGAGTGATTGACTACCCGTCAGCGGGGGTCTTTCATTTGGGGGCTCGTCCGGGATCGGGA
GACCCCTGCCCAGGGACCACCGACCCACCACCGGGAGGTAAGCTGGCTGCCTCGCGCGTTTCGGTGATGA
CGGTGAAAACCTCTGACACATGCAGCTCCCGGAGACGGTCACAGCTTGTCTGTAAGCGGATGCCGGGAGC
AGACAAGCCCGTCAGGGCGCGTCAGCGGGTGTTGGCGGGTGTCGGGGCGCAGCCATGACCCAGTCACGTA
GCGATAGCGGAGTGTAGATCCGGCTGTGGAATGTGTGTCAGTTAGGGTGTGGAAAGTCCCCAGGCTCCCC
AGCAGGCAGAAGTATGCAAAGCATGCATCTCAATTAGTCAGCAACCAGGTGTGGAAAGTCCCCAGGCTCC
CCAGCAGGCAGAAGTATGCAAAGCATGCATCTCAATTAGTCAGCAACCATAGTCCCGCCCCTAACTCCGC
CCATCCCGCCCCTAACTCCGCCCAGTTCCGCCCATTCTCCGCCCCATGGCTGACTAATTTTTTTTATTTA
TGCAGAGGCCGAGGCCGCCTCGGCCTCTGAGCTATTCCAGAAGTAGTGAGGAGGCTTTTTTGGAGGCCTA
GGCTTTTGCAAAAAGCTTACTGGCTTAACTATGCGGCATCAGAGCAGATTGTACTGAGAGTGCACCATAT
GCGGTGTGAAATACCGCACAGATGCGTAAGGAGAAAATACCGCATCAGGCGCTCTTCCGCTTCCTCGCTC
ACTGACTCGCTGCGCTCGGTCGTTCGGCTGCGGCGAGCGGTATCAGCTCACTCAAAGGCGGTAATACGGT
TATCCACAGAATCAGGGGATAACGCAGGAAAGAACATGTGAGCAAAAGGCCAGCAAAAGGCCAGGAACCG
TAAAAAGGCCGCGTTGCTGGCGTTTTTCCATAGGCTCCGCCCCCCTGACGAGCATCACAAAAATCGACGC
TCAAGTCAGAGGTGGCGAAACCCGACAGGACTATAAAGATACCAGGCGTTTCCCCCTGGAAGCTCCCTCG
TGCGCTCTCCTGTTCCGACCCTGCCGCTTACCGGATACCTGTCCGCCTTTCTCCCTTCGGGAAGCGTGGC
GCTTTCTCATAGCTCACGCTGTAGGTATCTCAGTTCGGTGTAGGTCGTTCGCTCCAAGCTGGGCTGTGTG
CACGAACCCCCCGTTCAGCCCGACCGCTGCGCCTTATCCGGTAACTATCGTCTTGAGTCCAACCCGGTAA
GACACGACTTATCGCCACTGGCAGCAGCCACTGGTAACAGGATTAGCAGAGCGAGGTATGTAGGCGGTGC
TACAGAGTTCTTGAAGTGGTGGCCTAACTACGGCTACACTAGAAGGACAGTATTTGGTATCTGCGCTCTG
CTGAAGCCAGTTACCTTCGGAAAAAGAGTTGGTAGCTCTTGATCCGGCAAACAAACCACCGCTGGTAGCG
GTGGTTTTTTTGTTTGCAAGCAGCAGATTACGCGCAGAAAAAAAGGATCTCAAGAAGATCCTTTGATCTT
TTCTACGGGGTCTGACGCTCAGTGGAACGAAAACTCACGTTAAGGGATTTTGGTCATGAGATTATCAAAA
AGGATCTTCACCTAGATCCTTTTAAATTAAAAATGAAGTTTTAAATCAATCTAAAGTATATATGAGTAAA
CTTGGTCTGACAGTTACCAATGCTTAATCAGTGAGGCACCTATCTCAGCGATCTGTCTATTTCGTTCATC
CATAGTTGCCTGACTCCCCGTCGTGTAGATAACTACGATACGGGAGGGCTTACCATCTGGCCCCAGTGCT
GCAATGATACCGCGAGACCCACGCTCACCGGCTCCAGATTTATCAGCAATAAACCAGCCAGCCGGAAGGG
CCGAGCGCAGAAGTGGTCCTGCAACTTTATCCGCCTCCATCCAGTCTATTAATTGTTGCCGGGAAGCTAG
AGTAAGTAGTTCGCCAGTTAATAGTTTGCGCAACGTTGTTGCCATTGCTGCAGGCATCGTGGTGTCACGC
TCGTCGTTTGGTATGGCTTCATTCAGCTCCGGTTCCCAACGATCAAGGCGAGTTACATGATCCCCCATGT
TGTGCAAAAAAGCGGTTAGCTCCTTCGGTCCTCCGATCGTTGTCAGAAGTAAGTTGGCCGCAGTGTTATC
ACTCATGGTTATGGCAGCACTGCATAATTCTCTTACTGTCATGCCATCCGTAAGATGCTTTTCTGTGACT
GGTGAGTACTCAACCAAGTCATTCTGAGAATAGTGTATGCGGCGACCGAGTTGCTCTTGCCCGGCGTCAA
CACGGGATAATACCGCGCCACATAGCAGAACTTTAAAAGTGCTCATCATTGGAAAACGTTCTTCGGGGCG
AAAACTCTCAAGGATCTTACCGCTGTTGAGATCCAGTTCGATGTAACCCACTCGTGCACCCAACTGATCT
TCAGCATCTTTTACTTTCACCAGCGTTTCTGGGTGAGCAAAAACAGGAAGGCAAAATGCCGCAAAAAAGG
GAATAAGGGCGACACGGAAATGTTGAATACTCATACTCTTCCTTTTTCAATATTATTGAAGCATTTATCA
GGGTTATTGTCTCATGAGCGGATACATATTTGAATGTATTTAGAAAAATAAACAAATAGGGGTTCCGCGC
ACATTTCCCCGAAAAGTGCCACCTGACGTCTAAGAAACCATTATTATCATGACATTAACCTATAAAAATA
GGCGTATCACGAGGCCCTTTCGTCTTCAAGAATTAGCTTGGCCATTGCATACGTTGTATCCATATCATAA
TATGTACATTTATATTGGCTCATGTCCAACATTACCGCCATGTT
Features (pLannotate 1.2.2; 24 found; start..end, strand, type, name):
      1..380     +  enhancer       CMV enhancer: human cytomegalovirus immediate early enhancer
    381..584     +  promoter       CMV promoter: human cytomegalovirus (CMV) immediate early promoter
    585..760     +  LTR            5' LTR (truncated): truncated long terminal repeat from Moloney murine sarcoma virus
    882..1156    +  misc_feature   MESV Ψ (fragment): packaging signal of murine embryonic stem cell virus
   1223..1639    +  CDS            gag (truncated): truncated Moloney murine leukemia virus (MMLV) gag gene lacking the start codon
   1676..1979    +  enhancer       CMV enhancer: human cytomegalovirus immediate early enhancer
   1980..2183    +  promoter       CMV promoter: human cytomegalovirus (CMV) immediate early promoter
   2322..3038    +  CDS            EGFP: EGFP is a basic (constitutively fluorescent) green fluorescent protein published in 1996, derived from Aequorea victoria. It is reported to be a rapidly-maturing weak dimer with moderate acid sensitivity.
   3048..3072    +  protein_bind   attB1: mutant version of attB; recombination site for the Gateway® BP reaction BP Clonase™
   3075..4013    +  CDS            TREX1: TREX1_HUMAN - Experimental evidence at protein level: Swiss-Prot protein existence level 1. Major cellular 3'-to-5' DNA exonuclease which digests single- stranded DNA (ssDNA) and double-stranded DNA (dsDNA) with mismatched 3' termini. Prevents cell-intrinsic initiation of autoimmunity. Acts by metabolizing DNA fragments from endogenous retroelements, including L1, LTR and SINE elements. Unless degraded, these DNA fragments accumulate in the cytosol and activate the IFN-stimulatory DNA (ISD) response and innate immune signaling. Prevents chronic ATM-dependent checkpoint activation, by processin
   4017..4041    -  protein_bind   attB2: mutant version of attB; recombination site for the Gateway® BP reaction BP Clonase™
   4174..4636    +  misc_feature   IRES: internal ribosome entry site (IRES) of the encephalomyocarditis virus (EMCV)
   4669..5268    +  CDS            PuroR: puromycin N-acetyltransferase; pac from Streptomyces alboniger; confers resistance to puromycin
   5318..5383    +  CDS            dmpM (fragment): DMPM_STRAD - Protein inferred from homology: Swiss-Prot protein existence level 3. From Streptomyces alboniger.
   5396..5467    +  CDS            Mos (fragment): MOS_MOUSE - Experimental evidence at transcript level: Swiss-Prot protein existence level 2. From Mus musculus (Mouse).
   5500..5600    +  CDS            env (fragment): murine leukemia virus gPr80 envelope polyprotein precursor; env; proteolytically cleaved into gp70SU and p15TM subunits
   5642..6067    +  LTR            3' LTR (ΔU3): self-inactivating 3' long terminal repeat (LTR) from Moloney murine leukemia virus
   6136..6176    +  CDS            rop (fragment): Rop protein, which maintains plasmids at low copy number; rop
   6278..6316    +  misc_feature   bom (fragment): basis of mobility region from pBR322
   6333..6662    +  promoter       SV40 promoter: SV40 enhancer and early promoter
   6668..6769    +  misc_feature   bom (fragment): basis of mobility region from pBR322
   6955..7543    -  rep_origin     ori: high-copy-number ColE1/pMB1/pBR322/pUC origin of replication
   7714..8574    -  CDS            AmpR: β-lactamase; bla; confers resistance to ampicillin, carbenicillin, and related antibiotics
   8575..8679    -  promoter       AmpR promoter: bla
