[The description below was written by a language model from this plasmid's Addgene catalogue record and pLannotate feature annotations shown in this document.]
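Description:
pQCXIP GFP-TREX1 is a self-inactivating gammaretroviral (MMLV-type) expression vector built on the pQCXIP backbone for stable delivery of a GFP-tagged human TREX1 into mammalian cells. In bacteria it is propagated through a high-copy ColE1/pUC-type origin and selected with ampicillin via the β-lactamase gene. The annotated full sequence is 8,864 nt. At the 5′ end, a CMV enhancer/promoter is fused to a truncated 5′ LTR, which drives production of the viral genomic RNA in packaging cells. This is followed by the Ψ packaging signal and a truncated gag segment lacking its start codon, which support encapsidation. The 3′ LTR carries a U3 deletion, so after reverse transcription and integration the LTR promoter activity is lost and expression depends on the internal promoter.

The payload is a bicistronic cassette under an internal CMV enhancer/promoter. EGFP is placed at the N terminus of the human TREX1 coding sequence, which encodes the major cellular 3′-to-5′ DNA exonuclease that limits cytosolic DNA accumulation and innate immune signalling. The TREX1 segment is flanked by attB1 and attB2 sites, which appear to be leftover Gateway recombination sequences, although the record lists Gibson assembly as the cloning method. Downstream, an EMCV IRES allows translation of puromycin N-acetyltransferase from the same transcript, linking puromycin resistance to expression of the fusion protein. Small annotated fragments (env, Mos, dmpM, rop, bom) and an SV40 promoter in the plasmid backbone appear to be backbone remnants. The construct is suited to producing retrovirus for generating puromycin-selected cell lines in which TREX1 localization and function can be followed by fluorescence; the associated study concerns ER-directed TREX1 and cGAS activation at micronuclei.
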