Addgene plasmid #164245: pQCXIP GFP-TREX1
Purpose: retroviral plasmid for GFP-TREX1
Depositing lab: John Maciejowski. Depositing organization: Memorial Sloan-Kettering Cancer Center. Publication: ER-directed TREX1 limits cGAS activation at micronuclei. Mohr L, Toufektchan E, von Morgen P, Chu K, Kapoor A, Maciejowski J. Mol Cell. 2021 Jan 12. pii: S1097-2765(20)30958-8. doi: 10.1016/j.molcel.2020.12.037. PubMed 33476576.
Backbone
  Vector backbone: pQCXIP
  Backbone size w/o insert (bp): 7879
  Vector type: Mammalian Expression, Retroviral
  Selectable markers: Puromycin
Growth in bacteria
  Bacterial resistance: Ampicillin, 100 μg/mL
  Growth temperature: 30°C
  Growth strain: NEB Stable
  Copy number: High Copy
Gene/Insert
  Gene/Insert name: TREX1
  Species: H. sapiens (human)
  Insert size (bp): 942
  GenBank ID: NM_033629.6
  Entrez Gene: TREX1 (a.k.a. AGS1, CRV, DRN3, HERNS, RVCLS)
  Promoter: CMV
  Tag / fusion protein: GFP (N terminal on backbone)
  Cloning method: Gibson Cloning
  Sequencing primers: 5′ ggacgacggcaactacaagac
Terms and licenses: Academic/Nonprofit Terms; Industry Terms: Not Available to Industry
How to cite: pQCXIP GFP-TREX1 was a gift from John Maciejowski (Addgene plasmid # 164245 ; http://n2t.net/addgene:164245 ; RRID:Addgene_164245)
